>Addgene plasmid #193393 | pNC-Green-35S | addgene full sequence | sequence record 379789 | Addgene NGS Result
CATGGAGTCAAAGATTCAAATAGAGGACCTAACAGAACTCGCCGTAAAGACTGGCGAACAGTTCATACAG
AGTCTCTTACGACTCAATGACAAGAAGAAAATCTTCGTCAACATGGTGGAGCACGACACACTTGTCTACT
CCAAAAATATCAAAGATACAGTCTCAGAAGACCAAAGGGCAATTGAGACTTTTCAACAAAGGGTAATATC
CGGAAACCTCCTCGGATTCCATTGCCCAGCTATCTGTCACTTTATTGTGAAGATAGTGGAAAAGGAAGGT
GGCTCCTACAAATGCCATCATTGCGATAAAGGAAAGGCCATCGTTGAAGATGCCTCTGCCGACAGTGGTC
CCAAAGATGGACCCCCACCCACGAGGAGCATCGTGGAAAAAGAAGACGTTCCAACCACGTCTTCAAAGCA
AGTGGATTGATGTGATATCTCCACTGACGTAAGGGATGACGCACAATCCCACTATCCTTCGCAAGACCCT
TCCTCTATATAAGGAAGTTCATTTCATTTGGAGAGAACACGGGGGACTCTTGACAGTGGTCTCTGTCCAG
TCCTGGCCTCGTCGGCCATTCTCGACTAAGTTGGCAGCATCACCCGACGCACTTTGCGCCGAATAAATAC
CTGTGACGGAAGATCACTTCGCAGAATAAATAAATCCTGGTGTCCCTGTTGATACCGGGAAGCCCTGGGC
CAACTTTTGGCGAAAATGAGACGTTGATCGGCACGTAAGAGGTTCCAACTTTCACCATAATGAAATAAGA
TCACTACCGGGCGTATTTTTTGAGTTATCGAGATTTTCAGGAGCTAAGGAAGCTAAACTTTTGCTGACGA
GAACAGGGACTGGTGAAATGCAGTTTAAGGTTTACACCTATAAAAGAGAGAGCCGTTATCGTCTGTTTGT
GGATGTACAGAGTGATATTATTGACACGCCTGGGCGACGGATGGTGATCCCCCTGGCCAGTGCACGTCTG
CTGTCAGATAAAGTCTCCCGTGAACTTTACCCGGTGGTGCATATCGGGGATGAAAGCTGGCGCATGATGA
CCACCGATATGGCCAGTGTGCCGGTATCCGTTATCGGGGAAGAAGTGGCTGATCTCAGCCACCGCGAAAA
TGACATCAAAAACGCCATTAACCTGATGTTCTGGGGAATATAAATGTCAGGCTCCCTTATACACAGGGCC
AGTCTGGCCACTTGTGGTCTGCTGAGACCGTGTGAATTGGTGACCAGCTCGAATTTCCCCGATCGTTCAA
ACATTTGGCAATAAAGTTTCTTAAGATTGAATCCTGTTGCCGGTCTTGCGATGATTATCATATAATTTCT
GTTGAATTACGTTAAGCATGTAATAATTAACATGTAATGCATGACGTTATTTATGAGATGGGTTTTTATG
ATTAGAGTCCCGCAATTATACATTTAATACGCGATAGAAAACAAAATATAGCGCGCAAACTAGGATAAAT
TATCGCGCGCGGTGTCATCTATGTTACTAGATCGGGCCTGCAGCCCGGGGGATCCACTAGTTCTAGAGCG
GCCGCCACCGCGGTGGAGCTCCAGCTTTTGTTCCCTTTAGTGAGGGTTAATTGCGCGCTTGGCGTAATCA
TGGTCATAGCTGTTTCCTGTGTGAAATTGTTATCCGCTCACAATTCCACACAACATACGAGCCGGAAGCA
TAAAGTGTAAAGCCTGGGGTGCCTAATGAGTGAGCTAACTCACATTAATTGCGTTGCGCTCACTGCCCGC
TTTCCAGTCGGGAAACCTGTCGTGCCAGCTGCATTAATGAATCGGCCAACGCGCGGGGAGAGGCGGTTTG
CGTATTGGGCGCTCTTCCGCTTCCTCGCTCACTGACTCGCTGCGCTCGGTCGTTCGGCTGCGGCGAGCGG
TATCAGCTCACTCAAAGGCGGTAATACGGTTATCCACAGAATCAGGGGATAACGCAGGAAAGAACATGAA
GGCCTTGACAGGATATATTGGCGGGTAAACTAAGTCGCTGTATGTGTTTGTTTGAGATCTCATGTGAGCA
AAAGGCCAGCAAAAGGCCAGGAACCGTAAAAAGGCCGCGTTGCTGGCGTTTTTCCATAGGCTCCGCCCCC
CTGACGAGCATCACAAAAATCGACGCTCAAGTCAGAGGTGGCGAAACCCGACAGGACTATAAAGATACCA
GGCGTTTCCCCCTGGAAGCTCCCTCGTGCGCTCTCCTGTTCCGACCCTGCCGCTTACCGGATACCTGTCC
GCCTTTCTCCCTTCGGGAAGCGTGGCGCTTTCTCATAGCTCACGCTGTAGGTATCTCAGTTCGGTGTAGG
TCGTTCGCTCCAAGCTGGGCTGTGTGCACGAACCCCCCGTTCAGCCCGACCGCTGCGCCTTATCCGGTAA
CTATCGTCTTGAGTCCAACCCGGTAAGACACGACTTATCGCCACTGGCAGCAGCCACTGGTAACAGGATT
AGCAGAGCGAGGTATGTAGGCGGTGCTACAGAGTTCTTGAAGTGGTGGCCTAACTACGGCTACACTAGAA
GAACAGTATTTGGTATCTGCGCTCTGCTGAAGCCAGTTACCTTCGGAAGAAGAGTTGGTAGCTCTTGATC
CGGCAAACAAACCACCGCTGGTAGCGGTGGTTTTTTTGTTTGCAAGCAGCAGATTACGCGCAGAAAAAAA
GGATCTCAAGAAGATCCTTTGATCTTTTCTACGGGGTCTGACGCTCAGTGGAACGAAAACTCACGTTAAG
GGATTTTGGTCATGAGATTATCAAAAAGGATCTTCACCTAGATCCTTTTAAATTAAAAATGAAGTTTTAA
ATCAATCTAAAGTATATATGTGTAACATTGGTCTAGTGATTAGAAAAACTCATCGAGCATCAAATGAAAC
TGCAATTTATTCATATCAGGATTATCAATACCATATTTTTGAAAAAGCCGTTTCTGTAATGAAGGAGAAA
ACTCACCGAGGCAGTTCCATAGGATGGCAAGATCCTGGTATCGGTCTGCGATTCCGACTCGTCCAACATC
AATACAACCTATTAATTTCCCCTCGTCAAAAATAAGGTTATCAAGTGAGAAATCACCATGAGTGACGACT
GAATCCGGTGAGAATGGCAAAAGTTTATGCATTTCTTTCCAGACTTGTTCAACAGGCCAGCCATTACGCT
CGTCATCAAAATCACTCGCATCAACCAAACCGTTATTCATTCGTGATTGCGCCTGAGCGAGACGAAATAC
GCGATCGCTGTTAAAAGGACAATTACAAACAGGAATCGAATGCAACCGGCGCAGGAACACTGCCAGCGCA
TCAACAATATTTTCACCTGAATCAGGATATTCTTCTAATACCTGGAATGCTGTTTTCCCTGGGATCGCAG
TGGTGAGTAACCATGCATCATCAGGAGTACGGATAAAATGCTTGATGGTCGGAAGAGGCATAAATTCCGT
CAGCCAGTTTAGTCTGACCATCTCATCTGTAACATCATTGGCAACGCTACCTTTGCCATGTTTCAGAAAC
AACTCTGGCGCATCGGGCTTCCCATACAATCGGTAGATTGTCGCACCTGATTGCCCGACATTATCGCGAG
CCCATTTATACCCATATAAATCAGCATCCATGTTGGAATTTAATCGCGGCCTTGAGCAAGACGTTTCCCG
TTGAATATGGCTCATAACACCCCTTGTATTACTGTTTATGTAAGCAGACAGTTTTATTGTTCATGATGAT
ATATTTTTATCTTGTGCAATGTAACATCAGAGATTTTGAGACACAACGTGGCTTTGTTGAATAAATCGAA
CTTTTGCTGAGTTGAAGGATCAGATCACGCATCTTCCCGACAACGCAGACCGTTCCGTGGCAAAGCAAAA
GTTCAAAATCACCAACTGGTCCACCTACAACAAAGCTCTCATCAACCGTGGCTCCCTCACTTTCTGGCTG
GATGATGGGGCGATTCAGGCGATCCCCATCCAACAGCCCGCCGTCGAGCGGGCTTTTTTATCCCCGGAAG
CCTGTGGATAGAGGGTAGTTATCCACGTGAAACCGCTAATGCCCCGCAAAGCCTTGATTCACGGGGCTTT
CCGGCCCGCTCCAAAAACTATCCACGTGAAATCGCTAATCAGGGTACGTGAAATCGCTAATCGGAGTACG
TGAAATCGCTAATAAGGTCACGTGAAATCGCTAATCAAAAAGGCACGTGAGAACGCTAATAGCCCTTTCA
GATCAACAGCTTGCAAACACCCCTCGCTCCGGCAAGTAGTTACAGCAAGTAGTATGTTCAATTAGCTTTT
CAATTATGAATATATATATCAATTATTGGTCGCCCTTGGCTTGTGGACAATGCGCTACGCGCACCGGCTC
CGCCCGTGGACAACCGCAAGCGGTTGCCCACCGTCGAGCGCCTTTGCCCACAACCCGGCGGCCGGCCGCA
ACAGATCGTTTTATAAATTTTTTTTTTTGAAAAAGAAAAAGCCCGAAAGGCGGCAACCTCTCGGGCTTCT
GGATTTCCGATCCCCGGAATTAGATCTTGGCAGGATATATTGTGGTGTAACGTTAACATTAACGCTTACA
ATTTCCATTCGCCATTCAGGCTGCGCAACTGTTGGGAAGGGCGATCGGTGCGGGCCTCTTCGCTATTACG
CCAGCTGGCGAAAGGGGGATGTGCTGCAAGGCGATTAAGTTGGGTAACGCCAGGGTTTTCCCAGTCACGA
CGTTGTAAAACGACGGCCAGTGAGCGCGCGTAATACGACTCACTATAGGGCGAATTGGGTACCGGGCCCC
CCCTCGAGGTCGACGGTATCGATA
Features (pLannotate 1.2.2; 20 found; start..end, strand, type, name):
    184..525     +  promoter       CaMV 35S promoter: strong constitutive promoter from cauliflower mosaic virus
    725..827     +  promoter       cat promoter: promoter of the E. coli cat gene encoding chloramphenicol acetyltransferase
    858..1160    +  CDS            ccdB: CCDB_ECOLI - Also known as G, letB, letD. Experimental evidence at protein level: Swiss-Prot protein existence level 1. Toxic component of a type II toxin-antitoxin (TA) system, functioning in plasmid maintainence. Responsible for the post- segregational killing (PSK) of plasmid-free cells, also referred to as a plasmid addiction system. Half-life of over 2 hours. Cell killing by CcdB is accompanied by filamentation, defects in chromosome and plasmid segregation, defects in cell division, formation of anucleate cells, decreased DNA synthesis and plasmid loss. Interferes with the activity of DN
   1251..1503    +  terminator     NOS terminator: nopaline synthase terminator and poly(A) signal
   1507..1561    -  misc_feature   MCS (fragment): pBluescript multiple cloning site
   1574..1592    -  promoter       T3 promoter: promoter for bacteriophage T3 RNA polymerase
   1637..1653    -  protein_bind   lac operator: The lac repressor binds to the lac operator to inhibit transcription in E. coli. This inhibition can be relieved by adding lactose or isopropyl-β-D-thiogalactopyranoside (IPTG). lac repressor encoded by lacI
   1661..1691    -  promoter       lac promoter: promoter for the E. coli lac operon
   1706..1727    -  protein_bind   CAP binding site: CAP binding activates transcription in the presence of cAMP. E. coli catabolite activator protein
   1740..1832    -  CDS            lacI (fragment): lac repressor; lacI; The lac repressor binds to the lac operator to inhibit transcription in E. coli. This inhibition can be relieved by adding lactose or isopropyl-β-D-thiogalactopyranoside (IPTG).
   1834..1958    -  rep_origin     RSF ori (fragment): Plasmids containing the RSF 1030 origin of replication can be propagated in E. coli cells that contain additional plasmids with compatible origins.
   1966..1990    +  misc_feature   RB T-DNA repeat: right border repeat from nopaline C58 T-DNA
   2081..2669    -  rep_origin     ori: high-copy-number ColE1/pMB1/pBR322/pUC origin of replication
   2840..3655    -  CDS            KanR: aminoglycoside phosphotransferase; aph(3')-Ia; confers resistance to kanamycin in bacteria or G418 (Geneticin®) in eukaryotes
   3840..3941    +  CDS            TRA2_ECOLX (fragment): Protein predicted: Swiss-Prot protein existence level 4. Required for transposition of transposon Tn903. From Escherichia coli.
   3946..4381    +  rep_origin     pSa ori: origin of replication from bacterial plasmid pSa
   4508..4530    +  misc_feature   LB T-DNA repeat: left border repeat from nopaline C58 T-DNA (truncated)
   4558..4713    -  CDS            lacZα (fragment): LacZα fragment of β-galactosidase; lacZ fragment
   4721..4739    +  promoter       T7 promoter: promoter for bacteriophage T7 RNA polymerase
   4748..4784    -  misc_feature   MCS (fragment): pBluescript multiple cloning site
