[The description below was written by a language model from this plasmid's Addgene catalogue record and pLannotate feature annotations shown in this document.]
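Description:
pNC-Green-35S is an empty-backbone plant expression vector built on the small pGreen binary backbone and designed to accept inserts by Nimble Cloning for ectopic expression of genes in plants. The 4.8 kb plasmid carries nopaline-type T-DNA left and right border repeats, which mark the segment that Agrobacterium transfers into plant cells. It replicates at high copy in E. coli from a ColE1/pUC-type origin and also contains the pSa origin characteristic of pGreen vectors, which generally relies on a replication function supplied in trans by a helper plasmid for maintenance in Agrobacterium. Bacterial selection is by kanamycin through an aph(3')-Ia gene located in the backbone outside the borders. No plant selectable marker appears in the annotated feature table.

The payload, summarised by the depositor as P35S–NC frame–Tnos, lies between the borders. It consists of the strong constitutive CaMV 35S promoter, followed by the Nimble Cloning acceptor frame and the nopaline synthase terminator and polyadenylation signal. The acceptor frame contains the ccdB toxin gene driven by the bacterial cat promoter. CcdB kills standard E. coli strains, so the empty vector must be maintained in a ccdB-tolerant strain. Replacing the frame with a gene of interest removes the toxin, which provides negative selection against uncut or unrecombined vector. Once inserted, the gene sits directly between the 35S promoter and the NOS terminator, with no fusion tags or reporters annotated. Remnants of the pBluescript-derived polylinker region (lacZα and MCS fragments, T7 and T3 promoters, lac promoter/operator) flank the cassette. The vector belongs to a system intended for high-throughput gene functional analysis in plants.
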