Addgene plasmid #193393: pNC-Green-35S
Purpose: (Empty Backbone) Nimble cloning-compatible vector for plant ectopic expression
Depositing lab: Pu Yan. Depositing organization: Chinese Academy of Tropical Agricultural Sciences. Publication: A Nimble Cloning-compatible vector system for high-throughput gene functional analysis in plants. Yan P, Tuo D, Shen W, Deng H, Zhou P, Gao X. Plant Commun. 2023 Mar 13;4(2):100471. doi: 10.1016/j.xplc.2022.100471. Epub 2022 Nov 9. PubMed 36352791.
Backbone
  Vector backbone: pGreen
  Vector type: Plant Expression
Growth in bacteria
  Bacterial resistance: Kanamycin, 50 μg/mL
  Growth temperature: 37°C
  Growth strain: ccdB Survival
  Copy number: High Copy
Gene/Insert
  Gene/Insert name: None
Terms and licenses: Academic/Nonprofit Terms; Industry Terms: Not Available to Industry
Depositor comments: P35S-NC frame-Tnos
How to cite: pNC-Green-35S was a gift from Pu Yan (Addgene plasmid # 193393 ; http://n2t.net/addgene:193393 ; RRID:Addgene_193393)
